Addgene plasmid #47424: GFP-Rab35 WT
Depositing lab: Peter McPherson. Depositing organization: McGill University. Publication: Interplay between Rab35 and Arf6 controls cargo recycling to coordinate cell adhesion and migration. Allaire PD, Seyed Sadr M, Chaineau M, Seyed Sadr E, Konefal S, Fotouhi M, Maret D, Ritter B, Del Maestro RF, McPherson PS. J Cell Sci. 2013 Feb 1;126(Pt 3):722-31. doi: 10.1242/jcs.112375. Epub 2012 Dec 21. PubMed 23264734.
Backbone
  Vector backbone: pEGFP-C1
  Backbone manufacturer: clontech
  Backbone size w/o insert (bp): 4731
  Vector type: Mammalian Expression
Growth in bacteria
  Bacterial resistance: Kanamycin, 50 μg/mL
  Growth temperature: 37°C
  Growth strain: DH5alpha
  Copy number: High Copy
Gene/Insert
  Gene/Insert name: Rab35
  Species: H. sapiens (human)
  Insert size (bp): 600
  Entrez Gene: RAB35 (a.k.a. H-ray, RAB1C, RAY)
  Promoter: CMV
  Tag / fusion protein: GFP (N terminal on backbone)
  Cloning method: Unknown
  Sequencing primers: 5′ EGFP-C; 3′ SV40pA-R
Terms and licenses: Academic/Nonprofit Terms; Industry Terms: Not Available to Industry
How to cite: GFP-Rab35 WT was a gift from Peter McPherson (Addgene plasmid # 47424 ; http://n2t.net/addgene:47424 ; RRID:Addgene_47424)
