[The description below was written by a language model from this plasmid's Addgene catalogue record and pLannotate feature annotations shown in this document.]
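Description:
GFP-Rab35 WT is a mammalian expression plasmid built on the pEGFP-C1 backbone. It carries the wild-type human RAB35 coding sequence (about 600 bp) fused in frame to the C-terminus of EGFP, so that the fluorescent tag sits at the N-terminus of the GTPase. This orientation leaves the Rab C-terminus free, which is generally the region of Rab proteins that is lipid-modified for membrane attachment. The fusion is driven by the human cytomegalovirus immediate-early enhancer and promoter and is terminated by the SV40 polyadenylation signal downstream of the remaining multiple cloning site. The sequenced construct is 5,323 nt.

The plasmid is propagated in E. coli at high copy from a ColE1/pUC-type origin, and it also carries an f1 origin for single-stranded DNA production. A single NeoR/KanR cassette (Tn5 aminoglycoside phosphotransferase) provides both selections. It is preceded by a bacterial bla promoter, which gives kanamycin resistance in bacteria. It is also preceded by the SV40 enhancer/early promoter and followed by the HSV TK poly(A) signal, which allows G418 selection of transfected mammalian cells. The short fragments annotated as RSF ori, large T antigen, ble and bGH poly(A) are most likely partial matches to backbone sequence rather than functional elements.

Rab35 is a small GTPase that regulates endocytic membrane trafficking. The associated publication examines how Rab35 and Arf6 together control cargo recycling during cell adhesion and migration. The construct is suited to visualising Rab35 localisation and to overexpressing the wild-type protein in cultured mammalian cells. The "WT" in its name suggests it may serve as a reference alongside mutant forms, though the record does not describe any.
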