Features (pLannotate 1.2.2; 16 found; start..end, strand, type, name):
      1..30      +  rep_origin     RSF ori (fragment): Plasmids containing the RSF 1030 origin of replication can be propagated in E. coli cells that contain additional plasmids with compatible origins.
     98..401     +  enhancer       CMV enhancer: human cytomegalovirus immediate early enhancer
    402..605     +  promoter       CMV promoter: human cytomegalovirus (CMV) immediate early promoter
    650..1366    +  CDS            EGFP: EGFP is a basic (constitutively fluorescent) green fluorescent protein published in 1996, derived from Aequorea victoria. It is reported to be a rapidly-maturing weak dimer with moderate acid sensitivity.
   1382..1984    +  CDS            RAB35: RAB35_HUMAN - Also known as RAB1C, RAY. Experimental evidence at protein level: Swiss-Prot protein existence level 1. The small GTPases Rab are key regulators of intracellular membrane trafficking, from the formation of transport vesicles to their fusion with membranes. Rabs cycle between an inactive GDP-bound form and an active GTP-bound form that is able to recruit to membranes different sets of downstream effectors directly responsible for vesicle formation, movement, tethering and fusion. That Rab is involved in the process of endocytosis and is an essential rate-limiting regulator of the
   1988..2024    +  misc_feature   MCS (fragment): multiple cloning site
   2041..2125    +  CDS            large T antigen (fragment): large T antigen from SV40 (simian virus 40)
   2148..2269    +  polyA_signal   SV40 poly(A) signal: SV40 polyadenylation signal
   2303..2731    -  rep_origin     f1 ori (sequence partly withheld): f1 bacteriophage origin of replication; arrow indicates direction of (+) strand synthesis
   2758..2862    +  promoter       AmpR promoter: bla
   2864..3221    +  promoter       SV40 promoter: SV40 enhancer and early promoter
   3256..4050    +  CDS            NeoR/KanR: aminoglycoside phosphotransferase from Tn5; aph(3')-II (or nptII); confers resistance to neomycin, kanamycin, and G418 (Geneticin®)
   4071..4223    +  CDS            ble (fragment): BLE_KLEPN - Experimental evidence at protein level: Swiss-Prot protein existence level 1. Binding protein with a strong affinity to the bleomycin family of antibiotics. Binds to CL990; an antimitotic-antibiotic compound. From Klebsiella pneumoniae.
   4282..4329    +  polyA_signal   HSV TK poly(A) signal: herpes simplex virus thymidine kinase polyadenylation signal (Cole and Stacy, 1985)
   4420..4436    -  polyA_signal   bGH poly(A) signal (fragment): bovine growth hormone polyadenylation signal
   4658..5246    +  rep_origin     ori: high-copy-number ColE1/pMB1/pBR322/pUC origin of replication
>Addgene plasmid #47424 | GFP-Rab35 WT | addgene full sequence | sequence record 334997 | Addgene NGS Result
CCCTGATTCTGTGGATAACCGTATTACCGCCATGCATTAGTTATTAATAGTAATCAATTACGGGGTCATT
AGTTCATAGCCCATATATGGAGTTCCGCGTTACATAACTTACGGTAAATGGCCCGCCTGGCTGACCGCCC
AACGACCCCCGCCCATTGACGTCAATAATGACGTATGTTCCCATAGTAACGCCAATAGGGACTTTCCATT
GACGTCAATGGGTGGAGTATTTACGGTAAACTGCCCACTTGGCAGTACATCAAGTGTATCATATGCCAAG
TACGCCCCCTATTGACGTCAATGACGGTAAATGGCCCGCCTGGCATTATGCCCAGTACATGACCTTATGG
GACTTTCCTACTTGGCAGTACATCTACGTATTAGTCATCGCTATTACCATGGTGATGCGGTTTTGGCAGT
ACATCAATGGGCGTGGATAGCGGTTTGACTCACGGGGATTTCCAAGTCTCCACCCCATTGACGTCAATGG
GAGTTTGTTTTGGCACCAAAATCAACGGGACTTTCCAAAATGTCGTAACAACTCCGCCCCATTGACGCAA
ATGGGCGGTAGGCGTGTACGGTGGGAGGTCTATATAAGCAGAGCTGGTTTAGTGAACCGTCAGATCCGCT
AGCGCTACCGGTCGCCACCATGGTGAGCAAGGGCGAGGAGCTGTTCACCGGGGTGGTGCCCATCCTGGTC
GAGCTGGACGGCGACGTAAACGGCCACAAGTTCAGCGTGTCCGGCGAGGGCGAGGGCGATGCCACCTACG
GCAAGCTGACCCTGAAGTTCATCTGCACCACCGGCAAGCTGCCCGTGCCCTGGCCCACCCTCGTGACCAC
CCTGACCTACGGCGTGCAGTGCTTCAGCCGCTACCCCGACCACATGAAGCAGCACGACTTCTTCAAGTCC
GCCATGCCCGAAGGCTACGTCCAGGAGCGCACCATCTTCTTCAAGGACGACGGCAACTACAAGACCCGCG
CCGAGGTGAAGTTCGAGGGCGACACCCTGGTGAACCGCATCGAGCTGAAGGGCATCGACTTCAAGGAGGA
CGGCAACATCCTGGGGCACAAGCTGGAGTACAACTACAACAGCCACAACGTCTATATCATGGCCGACAAG
CAGAAGAACGGCATCAAGGTGAACTTCAAGATCCGCCACAACATCGAGGACGGCAGCGTGCAGCTCGCCG
ACCACTACCAGCAGAACACCCCCATCGGCGACGGCCCCGTGCTGCTGCCCGACAACCACTACCTGAGCAC
CCAGTCCGCCCTGAGCAAAGACCCCAACGAGAAGCGCGATCACATGGTCCTGCTGGAGTTCGTGACCGCC
GCCGGGATCACTCTCGGCATGGACGAGCTGTACAAGTCCGGACTCAGATCCATGGCCCGGGACTACGACC
ACCTCTTCAAGCTGCTCATCATCGGCGACAGCGGTGTGGGCAAGAGCAGTTTACTGTTGCGTTTTGCAGA
CAACACTTTCTCAGGCAGCTACATCACCACGATCGGAGTGGATTTCAAGATCCGGACCGTGGAGATCAAC
GGGGAGAAGGTGAAGCTGCAGATCTGGGACACAGCGGGGCAGGAGCGCTTCCGCACCATCACCTCCACGT
ATTATCGGGGGACCCACGGGGTCATTGTGGTTTACGACGTCACCAGTGCCGAGTCCTTTGTCAACGTCAA
GCGGTGGCTTCACGAAATCAACCAGAACTGTGATGATGTGTGCCGAATATTAGTGGGTAATAAGAATGAC
GACCCTGAGCGGAAGGTGGTGGAGACGGAAGATGCCTACAAATTCGCCGGGCAGATGGGCATCCAGTTGT
TCGAGACCAGCGCCAAGGAGAATGTCAACGTGGAAGAGATGTTCAACTGCATCACGGAGCTGGTCCTCCG
AGCAAAGAAAGACAACCTGGCAAAACAGCAGCAGCAACAACAGAACGATGTGGTGAAGCTCACGAAGAAC
AGTAAACGAAAGAAACGCTGCTGCTAAGAATTCTGCAGTCGACGGTACCGCGGGCCCGGGATCCACCGGA
TCTAGATAACTGATCATAATCAGCCATACCACATTTGTAGAGGTTTTACTTGCTTTAAAAAACCTCCCAC
ACCTCCCCCTGAACCTGAAACATAAAATGAATGCAATTGTTGTTGTTAACTTGTTTATTGCAGCTTATAA
TGGTTACAAATAAAGCAATAGCATCACAAATTTCACAAATAAAGCATTTTTTTCACTGCATTCTAGTTGT
GGTTTGTCCAAACTCATCAATGTATCTTAACGCGTAAATTGTAAGCGTTAATATTTTGTTAAAATTCGCG
TTAAATTTTTGTTAAATCAGCTCATTTTTTAACCAATAGGCCGAAATCGGCAAAATCCCTTATAAATCAA
AAGAATAGACCGAGATAGGGT
[37 nt withheld, positions 2402-2438]
AAAGAACGTGGACTCCAACGTCAAAGG
[49 nt withheld, positions 2466-2514]
T
[91 nt withheld, positions 2516-2606]
G
[124 nt withheld, positions 2608-2731]
CAGGTGGCACTTTTCGGGGAAATGTGCGCGGAACCCCTATTTGTTTATTTTTCTAAATACATTCAAATAT
GTATCCGCTCATGAGACAATAACCCTGATAAATGCTTCAATAATATTGAAAAAGGAAGAGTCCTGAGGCG
GAAAGAACCAGCTGTGGAATGTGTGTCAGTTAGGGTGTGGAAAGTCCCCAGGCTCCCCAGCAGGCAGAAG
TATGCAAAGCATGCATCTCAATTAGTCAGCAACCAGGTGTGGAAAGTCCCCAGGCTCCCCAGCAGGCAGA
AGTATGCAAAGCATGCATCTCAATTAGTCAGCAACCATAGTCCCGCCCCTAACTCCGCCCATCCCGCCCC
TAACTCCGCCCAGTTCCGCCCATTCTCCGCCCCATGGCTGACTAATTTTTTTTATTTATGCAGAGGCCGA
GGCCGCCTCGGCCTCTGAGCTATTCCAGAAGTAGTGAGGAGGCTTTTTTGGAGGCCTAGGCTTTTGCAAA
GATCGATCAAGAGACAGGATGAGGATCGTTTCGCATGATTGAACAAGATGGATTGCACGCAGGTTCTCCG
GCCGCTTGGGTGGAGAGGCTATTCGGCTATGACTGGGCACAACAGACAATCGGCTGCTCTGATGCCGCCG
TGTTCCGGCTGTCAGCGCAGGGGCGCCCGGTTCTTTTTGTCAAGACCGACCTGTCCGGTGCCCTGAATGA
ACTGCAAGACGAGGCAGCGCGGCTATCGTGGCTGGCCACGACGGGCGTTCCTTGCGCAGCTGTGCTCGAC
GTTGTCACTGAAGCGGGAAGGGACTGGCTGCTATTGGGCGAAGTGCCGGGGCAGGATCTCCTGTCATCTC
ACCTTGCTCCTGCCGAGAAAGTATCCATCATGGCTGATGCAATGCGGCGGCTGCATACGCTTGATCCGGC
TACCTGCCCATTCGACCACCAAGCGAAACATCGCATCGAGCGAGCACGTACTCGGATGGAAGCCGGTCTT
GTCGATCAGGATGATCTGGACGAAGAGCATCAGGGGCTCGCGCCAGCCGAACTGTTCGCCAGGCTCAAGG
CGAGCATGCCCGACGGCGAGGATCTCGTCGTGACCCATGGCGATGCCTGCTTGCCGAATATCATGGTGGA
AAATGGCCGCTTTTCTGGATTCATCGACTGTGGCCGGCTGGGTGTGGCGGACCGCTATCAGGACATAGCG
TTGGCTACCCGTGATATTGCTGAAGAGCTTGGCGGCGAATGGGCTGACCGCTTCCTCGTGCTTTACGGTA
TCGCCGCTCCCGATTCGCAGCGCATCGCCTTCTATCGCCTTCTTGACGAGTTCTTCTGAGCGGGACTCTG
GGGTTCGAAATGACCGACCAAGCGACGCCCAACCTGCCATCACGAGATTTCGATTCCACCGCCGCCTTCT
ATGAAAGGTTGGGCTTCGGAATCGTTTTCCGGGACGCCGGCTGGATGATCCTCCAGCGCGGGGATCTCAT
GCTGGAGTTCTTCGCCCACCCTAGGGGGAGGCTAACTGAAACACGGAAGGAGACAATACCGGAAGGAACC
CGCGCTATGACGGCAATAAAAAGACAGAATAAAACGCACGGTGTTGGGTCGTTTGTTCATAAACGCGGGG
TTCGGTCCCAGGGCTGGCACTCTGTCGATACCCCACCGAGACCCCATTGGGGCCAATACGCCCGCGTTTC
TTCCTTTTCCCCACCCCACCCCCCAAGTTCGGGTGAAGGCCCAGGGCTCGCAGCCAACGTCGGGGCGGCA
GGCCCTGCCATAGCCTCAGGTTACTCATATATACTTTAGATTGATTTAAAACTTCATTTTTAATTTAAAA
GGATCTAGGTGAAGATCCTTTTTGATAATCTCATGACCAAAATCCCTTAACGTGAGTTTTCGTTCCACTG
AGCGTCAGACCCCGTAGAAAAGATCAAAGGATCTTCTTGAGATCCTTTTTTTCTGCGCGTAATCTGCTGC
TTGCAAACAAAAAAACCACCGCTACCAGCGGTGGTTTGTTTGCCGGATCAAGAGCTACCAACTCTTTTTC
CGAAGGTAACTGGCTTCAGCAGAGCGCAGATACCAAATACTGTTCTTCTAGTGTAGCCGTAGTTAGGCCA
CCACTTCAAGAACTCTGTAGCACCGCCTACATACCTCGCTCTGCTAATCCTGTTACCAGTGGCTGCTGCC
AGTGGCGATAAGTCGTGTCTTACCGGGTTGGACTCAAGACGATAGTTACCGGATAAGGCGCAGCGGTCGG
GCTGAACGGGGGGTTCGTGCACACAGCCCAGCTTGGAGCGAACGACCTACACCGAACTGAGATACCTACA
GCGTGAGCTATGAGAAAGCGCCACGCTTCCCGAAGGGAGAAAGGCGGACAGGTATCCGGTAAGCGGCAGG
GTCGGAACAGGAGAGCGCACGAGGGAGCTTCCAGGGGGAAACGCCTGGTATCTTTATAGTCCTGTCGGGT
TTCGCCACCTCTGACTTGAGCGTCGATTTTTGTGATGCTCGTCAGGGGGGCGGAGCCTATGGAAAAACGC
CAGCAACGCGGCCTTTTTACGGTTCCTGGCCTTTTGCTGGCCTTTTGCTCACATGTTCTTTCCTGCGTTA
TC
