>Addgene plasmid #47424 | GFP-Rab35 WT | addgene partial sequence | sequence record 68221 | SV40pA-R 5'-GAAATTTGTGATGCTATTGC-3'
AACAAGTTAACAACAACAATTGCATTCATTTTATGTTTCAGGTTCAGGGGGAGGTGTGGGAGGTTTTTTA
AAGCAAGTAAAACCTCTACAAATGTGGTATGGCTGATTATGATCAGTTATCTAGATCCGGTGGATCCCGG
GCCCGCGGTACCGTCGACTGCAGAATTCTTAGCAGCAGCGTTTCTTTCGTTTACTGTTCTTCGTGAGCTT
CACCACATCGTTCTGTTGTTGCTGCTGCTGTTTTGCCAGGTTGTCTTTCTTTGCTCGGAGGACCAGCTCC
GTGATGCAGTTGAACATCTCTTCCACGTTGACATTCTCCTTGGCGCTGGTCTCGAACAACTGGATGCCCA
TCTGCCCGGCGAATTTGTAGGCATCTTCCGTCTCCACCACCTTCCGCTCAGGGTCGTCATTCTTATTACC
CACTAATATTCGGCACACATCATCACAGTTCTGGTTGATTTCGTGAAGCCACCGCTTGACGTTGACAAAG
GACTCGGCACTGGTGACGTCGTAAACCACAATGACCCCGTGGGTCCCCCGATAATACGTGGAGGTGATGG
TGCGGAAGCGCTCCTGCCCCGCTGTGTCCCAGATCTGCAGCTTCACCTTCTCCCCGTTGATCTCCACGGT
CCGGATCTTGAAATCCACTCCGATCGTGGTGATGTAGCTGCCTGAGAAAGTGTTGTCTGCAAAACGCAAC
AGTAAACTGCTCTTGCCCACACCGCTGTCGCCGATGATGAGCAGCTTGAAGAGGTGGTCGTAGTCCCGGG
CCATGGATCTGAGTCCGGACTTGTACAGCTCGTCCATGCCGAGAGTGATCCCGGCGGCGGTCACGAACTC
CAGCAGGACCATGTGATCGCGCTTCTCGTTGGGGTCTTTGCTCAGGGCGGACTGGGGTGC
